Addgene plasmid #38820: GEM
Purpose: Bacterial expression for structure determination; may not be full ORF
Depositing lab: Nicola Burgess-Brown. Depositing organization: University of Oxford.
Backbone
  Vector backbone: pNIC28-Bsa4
  Backbone manufacturer: SGC
  Vector type: Bacterial Expression
Growth in bacteria
  Bacterial resistance: Kanamycin, 50 μg/mL
  Growth temperature: 37°C
  Growth strain: Mach1
  Copy number: Low Copy
Gene/Insert
  Gene/Insert name: GEM (alt names: GTP-binding mitogen-induced T-cell protein; PDB:2G3Y)
  Species: H. sapiens (human)
  Insert size (bp): 661
  Entrez Gene: Gem (a.k.a. AV020497)
  Tag / fusion protein: His Tev (N terminal on insert)
  Cloning method: Ligation Independent Cloning
  Sequencing primers: 5′ T7; 3′ T7-term
Terms and licenses: Academic/Nonprofit Terms; Industry Terms: Not Available to Industry
How to cite: GEM was a gift from Nicola Burgess-Brown (Addgene plasmid # 38820 ; http://n2t.net/addgene:38820 ; RRID:Addgene_38820)
