[The description below was written by a language model from this plasmid's Addgene catalogue record.]
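Description:
GEM is a bacterial expression plasmid built on the pNIC28-Bsa4 backbone from the SGC, made to produce a fragment of the human GEM protein (GTP-binding mitogen-induced T-cell protein) for structure determination. It is propagated in E. coli under kanamycin selection and is recorded as low copy. No feature table accompanies the entry, so the origin of replication and the exact regulatory elements are not itemised. The listed sequencing primers (T7 forward and T7 terminator reverse) indicate that the insert sits between T7 promoter and terminator regions, an arrangement normally used for expression in E. coli strains that supply T7 RNA polymerase.

The insert is about 661 bp of human GEM coding sequence, introduced by ligation-independent cloning. The record cautions that it may not be the full open reading frame, as is typical of structural genomics constructs, where boundaries are trimmed to a well-behaved, crystallisable domain. The alternative names point to a deposited protein structure associated with this construct. One inconsistency is worth noting: the species is given as human, yet the linked gene entry uses a symbol and alias in the style of the mouse orthologue.

The protein is expressed with an N-terminal His tag followed by a TEV protease site. The tag allows capture by immobilised metal affinity chromatography, and TEV cleavage then removes it to leave near-native protein. The construct is therefore suited to recombinant production and purification of the GEM fragment for crystallography and related biophysical or biochemical studies.
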