>Addgene plasmid #38820 | GEM | depositor partial sequence | sequence record 48877 | GEM sequence 661 bps
ATGCACCATCATCATCATCATTCTTCTGGTGTAGATCTGGGTACCGAGAACCTGTACTTCCAATCCATGT
CCACAGACTCAGTCATCTCCTCTGAGTCAGGGAACACCTACTACCGAGTGGTGCTCATAGGGGAGCAGGG
GGTGGGCAAGTCCACTCTGGCCAACATCTTTGCAGGTGTGCATGACAGCATGGACAGCGACTGCGAGGTG
CTGGGAGAAGATACATATGAACGAACCCTGATGGTTGATGGGGAAAGTGCAACGATTATACTCCTGGATA
TGTGGGAAAATAAGGGGGAAAATGAATGGCTCCATGACCACTGCATGCAGGTCGGGGACGCATACCTGAT
TGTCTACTCAATCACAGACCGAGCGAGCTTCGAGAAGGCATCTGAGCTGCGAATCCAGCTCCGCAGGGCC
CGGCAGACAGAGGACATTCCCATAATTTTGGTTGGCAACAAAAGTGACTTAGTGCGGTGCCGAGAAGTGT
CTGTATCAGAAGGGAGAGCCTGTGCAGTGGTGTTTGACTGCAAGTTCATCGAGACCTCTGCAGCTGTCCA
GCACAACGTGAAGGAGCTGTTTGAGGGCATTGTGCGACAGGTGCGCCTTCGGCGGGACAGCAAGGAGAAG
AATTGACAGTAAAGGTGGATACGGATCCGAA
