>Addgene plasmid #38820 | GEM | addgene partial sequence | sequence record 50282 | T7 5'-TAATACGACTCACTATAGGG-3'
GAATTCCCTCTGAATATTTTGTTTACTTTAAGAAGGAGATATACATATGCACCATCATCATCATCATTCT
TCTGGTGTAGATCTGGGTACCGAGAACCTGTACTTCCAATCCATGTCCACAGACTCAGTCATCTCCTCTG
AGTCAGGGAACACCTACTACCGAGTGGTGCTCATAGGGGAGCAGGGGGTGGGCAAGTCCACTCTGGCCAA
CATCTTTGCAGGTGTGCATGACAGCATGGACAGCGACTGCGAGGTGCTGGGAGAAGATACATATGAACGA
ACCCTGATGGTTGATGGGGAAAGTGCAACGATTATACTCCTGGATATGTGGGAAAATAAGGGGGAAAATG
AATGGCTCCATGACCACTGCATGCAGGTCGGGGACGCATACCTGATTGTCTACTCAATCACAGACCGAGC
GAGCTTCGAGAAGGCATCTGAGCTGCGAATCCAGCTCCGCAGGGCCCGGCAGACAGAGGACATTCCCATA
ATTTTGGTTGGCAACAAAAGTGACTTAGTGCGGTGCCGAGAAGTGTCTGTATCAGAAGGGAGAGCCTGTG
CAGTGGTGTTTGACTGCAAGTTCATCGAGACCTCTGCAGCTGTCCAGCACAACGTGAAGGAGCTGTTTGA
GGGCATTGTGCGACAGGTGCGCCTTCGGCGGGACAGCAAGGAGAAGAATTGACAGTAAAGGTGGATACGG
ATCCGAATTCGAGCTCCGTCGACAAGCTTGCGGCCGCACTCGAGCACCACCACCACCACCACTGAGATCC
GGCTGCTAACAAAGCCCGAAAGGAAGCTGAGTTGGCTGCTGCCACCGCTGAGCAATAACTAGCATAACCC
CTTGGGGCCTCTAAACGGGGTCTTGAGGGGTTTTTTTGCTGAAAGGAGGAACTATATCCGGATTGGCCGA
ATGGG
