>Addgene plasmid #38820 | GEM | addgene partial sequence | sequence record 50283 | T7_term
TCTTTGGGCTTGTAGCAGCCGGATCTCAGTGGTGGTGGTGGTGGTGCTCGAGTGCGGCCGCAAGCTTGTC
GACGGAGCTCGAATTCGGATCCGTATCCACCTTTACTGTCAATTCTTCTCCTTGCTGTCCCGCCGAAGGC
GCACCTGTCGCACAATGCCCTCAAACAGCTCCTTCACGTTGTGCTGGACAGCTGCAGAGGTCTCGATGAA
CTTGCAGTCAAACACCACTGCACAGGCTCTCCCTTCTGATACAGACACTTCTCGGCACCGCACTAAGTCA
CTTTTGTTGCCAACCAAAATTATGGGAATGTCCTCTGTCTGCCGGGCCCTGCGGAGCTGGATTCGCAGCT
CAGATGCCTTCTCGAAGCTCGCTCGGTCTGTGATTGAGTAGACAATCAGGTATGCGTCCCCGACCTGCAT
GCAGTGGTCATGGAGCCATTCATTTTCCCCCTTATTTTCCCACATATCCAGGAGTATAATCGTTGCACTT
TCCCCATCAACCATCAGGGTTCGTTCATATGTATCTTCTCCCAGCACCTCGCAGTCGCTGTCCATGCTGT
CATGCACACCTGCAAAGATGTTGGCCAGAGTGGACTTGCCCACCCCCTGCTCCCCTATGAGCACCACTCG
GTAGTAGGTGTTCCCTGACTCAGAGGAGATGACTGAGTCTGTGGACATGGATTGGAAGTACAGGTTCTCG
GTACCCAGATCTACACCAGAAGAATGATGATGATGATGGTGCATATGTATATCTCCTTCTTAAAGTTAAA
CAAAATTATTTCTAGAGGGGAATTGTTATCCGCTCACAATTCCCCTATAGTGAGTCGTATTAATTTCGCG
GACGAGACTCGATCTCAC
